>Addgene plasmid #235617 | pCAGEN_NES_V5_eMagAF_C78 | addgene full sequence | sequence record 467515 | Addgene NGS Result
GGTCGACATTGATTATTGACTAGTTATTAATAGTAATCAATTACGGGGTCATTAGTTCATAGCCCATATA
TGGAGTTCCGCGTTACATAACTTACGGTAAATGGCCCGCCTGGCTGACCGCCCAACGACCCCCGCCCATT
GACGTCAATAATGACGTATGTTCCCATAGTAACGCCAATAGGGACTTTCCATTGACGTCAATGGGTGGAG
TATTTACGGTAAACTGCCCACTTGGCAGTACATCAAGTGTATCATATGCCAAGTACGCCCCCTATTGACG
TCAATGACGGTAAATGGCCCGCCTGGCATTATGCCCAGTACATGACCTTATGGGACTTTCCTACTTGGCA
GTACATCTACGTATTAGTCATCGCTATTACCATGGTCGAGGTGAGCCCCACGTTCTGCTTCACTCTCCCC
ATCTCCCCCCCCTCCCCACCCCCAATTTTGTATTTATTTATTTTTTAATTATTTTGTGCAGCGATGGGGG
CGGGGGGGGGGGGGGGGCGCGCCAGGCGGGGCGGGGCGGGGCGAGGGGCGGGGCGGGGCGAGGCGGAGAG
GTGCGGCGGCAGCCAATCAGAGCGGCGCGCTCCGAAAGTTTCCTTTTATGGCGAGGCGGCGGCGGCGGCG
GCCCTATAAAAAGCGAAGCGCGCGGCGGGCGGGAGTCGCTGCGCGCTGCCTTCGCCCCGTGCCCCGCTCC
GCCGCCGCCTCGCGCCGCCCGCCCCGGCTCTGACTGACCGCGTTACTCCCACAGGTGAGCGGGCGGGACG
GCCCTTCTCCTCCGGGCTGTAATTAGCGCTTGGTTTAATGACGGCTTGTTTCTTTTCTGTGGCTGCGTGA
AAGCCTTGAGGGGCTCCGGGAGGGCCCTTTGTGCGGGGGGAGCGGCTCGGGGGGTGCGTGCGTGTGTGTG
TGCGTGGGGAGCGCCGCGTGCGGCTCCGCGCTGCCCGGCGGCTGTGAGCGCTGCGGGCGCGGCGCGGGGC
TTTGTGCGCTCCGCAGTGTGCGCGAGGGGAGCGCGGCCGGGGGCGGTGCCCCGCGGTGCGGGGGGGGCTG
CGAGGGGAACAAAGGCTGCGTGCGGGGTGTGTGCGTGGGGGGGTGAGCAGGGGGTGTGGGCGCGTCGGTC
GGGCTGCAACCCCCCCTGCACCCCCCTCCCCGAGTTGCTGAGCACGGCCCGGCTTCGGGTGCGGGGCTCC
GTACGGGGCGTGGCGCGGGGCTCGCCGTGCCGGGCGGGGGGTGGCGGCAGGTGGGGGTGCCGGGCGGGGC
GGGGCCGCCTCGGGCCGGGGAGGGCTCGGGGGAGGGGCGCGGCGGCCCCCGGAGCGCCGGCGGCTGTCGA
GGCGCGGCGAGCCGCAGCCATTGCCTTTTATGGTAATCGTGCGAGAGGGCGCAGGGACTTCCTTTGTCCC
AAATCTGTGCGGAGCCGAAATCTGGGAGGCGCCGCCGCACCCCCTCTAGCGGGCGCGGGGCGAAGCGGTG
CGGCGCCGGCAGGAAGGAAATGGGCGGGGAGGGCCTTCGTGCGTCGCCGCGCCGCCGTCCCCTTCTCCCT
CTCCAGCCTCGGGGCTGTCCGCGGGGGGACGGCTGCCTTCGGGGGGGACGGGGCAGGGCGGGGTTCGGCT
TCTGGCGTGTGACCGGCGGCTCTAGAGCCTCTGCTAACCATGTTCATGCCTTCTTCTTTTTCCTACAGCT
CCTGGGCAACGTGCTGGTTATTGTGCTGTCTCATCATTTTGGCAAAGAATTCCTCGAATGCTGCAGAAGA
AGCTGGAGGAGCTGGAACTGGGCTCTTCCGGTAAGCCTATCCCTAACCCTCTCCTCGGTCTCGATTCTAC
GGGATCCTCTGGACACACTCTTTACGCCCCTGGAGGATACGACATTATGGGATATTTGGATCAGATTGCG
AACCGCCCAAACCCTCAGGTCGAACTGGGGCCTGTGGACCTGTCATGTGCCCTGATCCTGTGCGATCTGA
AGCAAAAGGACACTCCGATCGTCTACGCCTCGGAAGCCTTCTTGGAGATGACCGGATACAACAGACATGA
GGTGCTCGGCAGGAACTGCAGATTCCTGCAGTCCCCCGACGGGATGGTGAAACCAAAGTCGACTCGCAAA
TATGTGGACTCGAACACGATCTTCACCATCAAGAAGGCCATCGACCGGAACGCCGAGGTCCAGGTGGAGG
TGGTCAACTTTAAGAAGAACGGCCAGCGGTTCGTGAACTTTCTGACCATCATTCCGGTCCGGGATGAAAC
CGGAGAGTACAGATACTCCATCGGATTCCAGTGCGAAACCGAAGGCAGTGGATCCGGCGGCAGTGGATCC
GGCGGTGGGAGTGTTGCCGTCCTCCCTGTGATCGACTCCACGAACCAGTACTTGCTGGACCGCATCGGCG
AGCTTAAAAGCGGAGATGCTTGTATCGCTGAATACCAGCAGGCCGGGCGCGGCAGACGGGGCCGGAAGTG
GTTCTCTCCTTTTGGCGCAAATCTGTACCTTTCTATGTTCTGGAGGCTGGAACAGGGACCAGCAGCCGCA
ATCGGCTTGTCCCTGGTCATTGGGATTGTGATGGCCGAAGTTCTCAGAAAGCTGGGAGCTGATAAGGTGA
GGGTTAAATGGCCTAACGATCTGTATTTGCAGGACCGGAAACTGGCCGGAATACTGGTGGAGCTGACTGG
CAAGACTGGCGACGCCGCTCAGATAGTCATCGGAGCCGGTATAAATATGGCCATGAGGCGCGTCGAGGAA
TCCGTGGTGAACCAAGGCTGGATCACCTTGCAAGAGGCCGGTATTAACCTGGATAGAAACACCCTGGCCG
CTATGCTGATACGCGAACTGCGCGCCGCCCTGGAACTGTTCGAGCAGGAGGGACTCGCTCCATATCTGAG
TCGCTGGGAAAAATTGGATAACTTCATAAACCGACCCGTGAAGCTGATCATCGGCGACAAGGAAATTTTC
GGAATCTCTCGCGGCATCGATAAACAGGGGGCATTGCTGCTCGAGCAGGATGGGATTATTAAGCCATGGA
TGGGCGGGGAAATCTCCCTTAGATCTGCAGAGAAGTGATCGAGGATATCGCGGCCGCACTCCTCAGGTGC
AGGCTGCCTATCAGAAGGTGGTGGCTGGTGTGGCCAATGCCCTGGCTCACAAATACCACTGAGATCTTTT
TCCCTCTGCCAAAAATTATGGGGACATCATGAAGCCCCTTGAGCATCTGACTTCTGGCTAATAAAGGAAA
TTTATTTTCATTGCAATAGTGTGTTGGAATTTTTTGTGTCTCTCACTCGGAAGGACATATGGGAGGGCAA
ATCATTTAAAACATCAGAATGAGTATTTGGTTTAGAGTTTGGCAACATATGCCCATATGCTGGCTGCCAT
GAACAAAGGTTGGCTATAAAGAGGTCATCAGTATATGAAACAGCCCCCTGCTGTCCATTCCTTATTCCAT
AGAAAAGCCTTGACTTGAGGTTAGATTTTTTTTATATTTTGTTTTGTGTTATTTTTTTCTTTAACATCCC
TAAAATTTTCCTTACATGTTTTACTAGCCAGATTTTTCCTCCTCTCCTGACTACTCCCAGTCATAGCTGT
CCCTCTTCTCTTATGGAGATCCCTCGACCTGCAGCCCAAGCTTGGCGTAATCATGGTCATAGCTGTTTCC
TGTGTGAAATTGTTATCCGCTCACAATTCCACACAACATACGAGCCGGAAGCATAAAGTGTAAAGCCTGG
GGTGCCTAATGAGTGAGCTAACTCACATTAATTGCGTTGCGCTCACTGCCCGCTTTCCAGTCGGGAAACC
TGTCGTGCCAGCGGATCCGCATCTCAATTAGTCAGCAACCATAGTCCCGCCCCTAACTCCGCCCATCCCG
CCCCTAACTCCGCCCAGTTCCGCCCATTCTCCGCCCCATGGCTGACTAATTTTTTTTATTTATGCAGAGG
CCGAGGCCGCCTCGGCCTCTGAGCTATTCCAGAAGTAGTGAGGAGGCTTTTTTGGAGGCCTAGGCTTTTG
CAAAAAGCTAACTTGTTTATTGCAGCTTATAATGGTTACAAATAAAGCAATAGCATCACAAATTTCACAA
ATAAAGCATTTTTTTCACTGCATTCTAGTTGTGGTTTGTCCAAACTCATCAATGTATCTTATCATGTCTG
GATCCGCTGCATTAATGAATCGGCCAACGCGCGGGGAGAGGCGGTTTGCGTATTGGGCGCTCTTCCGCTT
CCTCGCTCACTGACTCGCTGCGCTCGGTCGTTCGGCTGCGGCGAGCGGTATCAGCTCACTCAAAGGCGGT
AATACGGTTATCCACAGAATCAGGGGATAACGCAGGAAAGAACATGTGAGCAAAAGGCCAGCAAAAGGCC
AGGAACCGTAAAAAGGCCGCGTTGCTGGCGTTTTTCCATAGGCTCCGCCCCCCTGACGAGCATCACAAAA
ATCGACGCTCAAGTCAGAGGTGGCGAAACCCGACAGGACTATAAAGATACCAGGCGTTTCCCCCTGGAAG
CTCCCTCGTGCGCTCTCCTGTTCCGACCCTGCCGCTTACCGGATACCTGTCCGCCTTTCTCCCTTCGGGA
AGCGTGGCGCTTTCTCATAGCTCACGCTGTAGGTATCTCAGTTCGGTGTAGGTCGTTCGCTCCAAGCTGG
GCTGTGTGCACGAACCCCCCGTTCAGCCCGACCGCTGCGCCTTATCCGGTAACTATCGTCTTGAGTCCAA
CCCGGTAAGACACGACTTATCGCCACTGGCAGCAGCCACTGGTAACAGGATTAGCAGAGCGAGGTATGTA
GGCGGTGCTACAGAGTTCTTGAAGTGGTGGCCTAACTACGGCTACACTAGAAGAACAGTATTTGGTATCT
GCGCTCTGCTGAAGCCAGTTACCTTCGGAAAAAGAGTTGGTAGCTCTTGATCCGGCAAACAAACCACCGC
TGGTAGCGGTGGTTTTTTTGTTTGCAAGCAGCAGATTACGCGCAGAAAAAAAGGATCTCAAGAAGATCCT
TTGATCTTTTCTACGGGGTCTGACGCTCAGTGGAACGAAAACTCACGTTAAGGGATTTTGGTCATGAGAT
TATCAAAAAGGATCTTCACCTAGATCCTTTTAAATTAAAAATGAAGTTTTAAATCAATCTAAAGTATATA
TGAGTAAACTTGGTCTGACAGTTACCAATGCTTAATCAGTGAGGCACCTATCTCAGCGATCTGTCTATTT
CGTTCATCCATAGTTGCCTGACTCCCCGTCGTGTAGATAACTACGATACGGGAGGGCTTACCATCTGGCC
CCAGTGCTGCAATGATACCGCGAGACCCACGCTCACCGGCTCCAGATTTATCAGCAATAAACCAGCCAGC
CGGAAGGGCCGAGCGCAGAAGTGGTCCTGCAACTTTATCCGCCTCCATCCAGTCTATTAATTGTTGCCGG
GAAGCTAGAGTAAGTAGTTCGCCAGTTAATAGTTTGCGCAACGTTGTTGCCATTGCTACAGGCATCGTGG
TGTCACGCTCGTCGTTTGGTATGGCTTCATTCAGCTCCGGTTCCCAACGATCAAGGCGAGTTACATGATC
CCCCATGTTGTGCAAAAAAGCGGTTAGCTCCTTCGGTCCTCCGATCGTTGTCAGAAGTAAGTTGGCCGCA
GTGTTATCACTCATGGTTATGGCAGCACTGCATAATTCTCTTACTGTCATGCCATCCGTAAGATGCTTTT
CTGTGACTGGTGAGTACTCAACCAAGTCATTCTGAGAATAGTGTATGCGGCGACCGAGTTGCTCTTGCCC
GGCGTCAATACGGGATAATACCGCGCCACATAGCAGAACTTTAAAAGTGCTCATCATTGGAAAACGTTCT
TCGGGGCGAAAACTCTCAAGGATCTTACCGCTGTTGAGATCCAGTTCGATGTAACCCACTCGTGCACCCA
ACTGATCTTCAGCATCTTTTACTTTCACCAGCGTTTCTGGGTGAGCAAAAACAGGAAGGCAAAATGCCGC
AAAAAAGGGAATAAGGGCGACACGGAAATGTTGAATACTCATACTCTTCCTTTTTCAATATTATTGAAGC
ATTTATCAGGGTTATTGTCTCATGAGCGGATACATATTTGAATGTATTTAGAAAAATAAACAAATAGGGG
TTCCGCGCACATTTCCCCGAAAAGTGCCACCTG
Features (pLannotate 1.2.2; 20 found; start..end, strand, type, name):
      5..384     +  enhancer       CMV enhancer: human cytomegalovirus immediate early enhancer
    386..661     +  promoter       chicken β-actin promoter: No description available
    662..1678    +  intron         chimeric intron: chimera between introns from chicken β-actin and rabbit β-globin
   1676..1732    +  CDS            HBB (fragment): HBB_LEPEU - Experimental evidence at protein level: Swiss-Prot protein existence level 1. Involved in oxygen transport from the lung to the various peripheral tissues. From Lepus europaeus (European hare).
   1780..1821    +  CDS            V5 tag: epitope tag from simian virus 5
   1834..2283    +  CDS            nMagHigh1: "negative Magnet" variant of an N-terminally truncated Vivid (VVD) blue light photoreceptor from Neurospora crassa (Kawano et al., 2015) rapidly heterodimerizes with pMag or pMagFast2 upon blue light irradiation
   2317..3045    +  CDS            birA (fragment): BIRA_ECOLI - Also known as bioR, dhbB. Experimental evidence at protein level: Swiss-Prot protein existence level 1. Acts both as a biotin--[acetyl-CoA-carboxylase] ligase and a biotin-operon repressor. In the presence of ATP, BirA activates biotin to form the BirA-biotinyl-5'-adenylate (BirA-bio-5'-AMP or holoBirA) complex. HoloBirA can either transfer the biotinyl moiety to the biotin carboxyl carrier protein (BCCP) subunit of acetyl-CoA carboxylase, or bind to the biotin operator site and inhibit transcription of the operon. From Escherichia coli (strain K12).
   3068..3139    +  CDS            HBB (fragment): HBB_PONPY - Experimental evidence at transcript level: Swiss-Prot protein existence level 2. Involved in oxygen transport from the lung to the various peripheral tissues. From Pongo pygmaeus (Bornean orangutan).
   3210..3265    +  polyA_signal   β-globin poly(A) signal: rabbit β-globin polyadenylation signal (Gil and Proudfoot, 1987)
   3650..3666    -  protein_bind   lac operator: The lac repressor binds to the lac operator to inhibit transcription in E. coli. This inhibition can be relieved by adding lactose or isopropyl-β-D-thiogalactopyranoside (IPTG). lac repressor encoded by lacI
   3674..3704    -  promoter       lac promoter: promoter for the E. coli lac operon
   3719..3740    -  protein_bind   CAP binding site: CAP binding activates transcription in the presence of cAMP. E. coli catabolite activator protein
   3753..3792    -  CDS            lacI (fragment): lac repressor; lacI; The lac repressor binds to the lac operator to inhibit transcription in E. coli. This inhibition can be relieved by adding lactose or isopropyl-β-D-thiogalactopyranoside (IPTG).
   3799..3821    +  promoter       SV40 promoter (fragment): SV40 enhancer and early promoter
   3845..3980    +  rep_origin     SV40 ori: SV40 origin of replication
   4000..4134    +  polyA_signal   SV40 poly(A) signal: SV40 polyadenylation signal
   4136..4190    -  CDS            lacI (fragment): lac repressor; lacI; The lac repressor binds to the lac operator to inhibit transcription in E. coli. This inhibition can be relieved by adding lactose or isopropyl-β-D-thiogalactopyranoside (IPTG).
   4373..4961    -  rep_origin     ori: high-copy-number ColE1/pMB1/pBR322/pUC origin of replication
   5132..5992    -  CDS            AmpR: β-lactamase; bla; confers resistance to ampicillin, carbenicillin, and related antibiotics
   5993..6097    -  promoter       AmpR promoter: bla
