[The description below was written by a language model from this plasmid's Addgene catalogue record and pLannotate feature annotations shown in this document.]
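Description:
pCAGEN_NES_V5_eMagAF_C78 is a mammalian expression plasmid built on the pCAGEN backbone. It encodes one half of a light-controlled split enzyme system that the record calls ALIBi. In bacteria it is maintained through a high-copy ColE1/pUC-type origin and selected with ampicillin via the β-lactamase gene and its native promoter. The backbone also carries an SV40 origin with a fragment of the SV40 promoter and an SV40 poly(A) signal. There are leftover lac promoter, operator and lacI fragments that play no role in expressing the payload.

Expression is driven by the composite CAG promoter, made up of the CMV immediate-early enhancer, the chicken β-actin promoter and a chimeric β-actin/β-globin intron. Transcripts terminate at a rabbit β-globin polyadenylation signal, and the short HBB matches flanking the insert are most likely β-globin-derived sequence belonging to this cassette. The synthetic open reading frame is a fusion reading, from the N terminus, nuclear export sequence, V5 epitope tag, eMagAF (enhanced Magnet, acidic, fast) and ALIBi residues 78–321. The NES is listed in the catalogue entry but is not separately annotated in the feature table. The annotation software matched the eMagAF region to nMagHigh1, a negative Magnet variant of the Neurospora Vivid photoreceptor that heterodimerizes with a positive Magnet partner under blue light. It matched the C-terminal fragment to E. coli BirA, which indicates a biotin ligase-derived enzyme.

This arrangement suggests that the fragment needs a complementary N-terminal fragment fused to the partner Magnet, supplied from a separate construct, so that blue light brings the two halves together. The NES would favour cytoplasmic localisation, and the V5 tag allows detection. The associated publication concerns subcellular mapping of the translational machinery, but the record does not describe the specific experimental use.
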