Addgene plasmid #235617: pCAGEN_NES_V5_eMagAF_C78
Purpose: Encodes ALIBi C-terminal fragment, residues 78-321, fused to eMagAF (enhanced Magnet, acidic, fast), V5, and nuclear export sequence
Depositing lab: Maria Barna. Depositing organization: Stanford University. Publication: A subcellular map of translational machinery composition and regulation at the single-molecule level. Zhang Z, Xu A, Bai Y, Chen Y, Cates K, Kerr C, Bermudez A, Susanto TT, Wysong K, Garcia Marques FJ, Nolan GP, Pitteri S, Barna M. Science. 2025 Mar 7;387(6738):eadn2623. doi: 10.1126/science.adn2623. Epub 2025 Mar 7. PubMed 40048539.
Backbone
  Vector backbone: pCAGEN
  Vector type: Mammalian Expression
Growth in bacteria
  Bacterial resistance: Ampicillin, 100 μg/mL
  Growth temperature: 37°C
  Growth strain: DH5alpha
  Copy number: High Copy
Gene/Insert
  Gene/Insert name: ALIBi C-terminal fragment (alt name: NES-V5-eMagAF-C78)
  Species: Synthetic
  Mutation: residues 78-321
  Tag / fusion protein: NES-V5-eMagAF (N terminal on insert)
  Cloning method: Gibson Cloning
Terms and licenses: Academic/Nonprofit Terms; Industry Terms: Not Available to Industry
How to cite: pCAGEN_NES_V5_eMagAF_C78 was a gift from Maria Barna (Addgene plasmid # 235617 ; http://n2t.net/addgene:235617 ; RRID:Addgene_235617)
